>Addgene plasmid #78855 | pPA-RL-GW | depositor full sequence | sequence record 151996 | pPA-RL-GW sequence 8432 bps
GACGGATCGGGAGATCTCCCGATCCCCTATGGTGCACTCTCAGTACAATCTGCTCTGATGCCGCATAGTT
AAGCCAGTATCTGCTCCCTGCTTGTGTGTTGGAGGTCGCTGAGTAGTGCGCGAGCAAAATTTAAGCTACA
ACAAGGCAAGGCTTGACCGACAATTGCATGAAGAATCTGCTTAGGGTTAGGCGTTTTGCGCTGCTTCGCG
ATGTACGGGCCAGATATACGCGTTGACATTGATTATTGACTAGTTATTAATAGTAATCAATTACGGGGTC
ATTAGTTCATAGCCCATATATGGAGTTCCGCGTTACATAACTTACGGTAAATGGCCCGCCTGGCTGACCG
CCCAACGACCCCCGCCCATTGACGTCAATAATGACGTATGTTCCCATAGTAACGCCAATAGGGACTTTCC
ATTGACGTCAATGGGTGGAGTATTTACGGTAAACTGCCCACTTGGCAGTACATCAAGTGTATCATATGCC
AAGTACGCCCCCTATTGACGTCAATGACGGTAAATGGCCCGCCTGGCATTATGCCCAGTACATGACCTTA
TGGGACTTTCCTACTTGGCAGTACATCTACGTATTAGTCATCGCTATTACCATGGTGATGCGGTTTTGGC
AGTACATCAATGGGCGTGGATAGCGGTTTGACTCACGGGGATTTCCAAGTCTCCACCCCATTGACGTCAA
TGGGAGTTTGTTTTGGCACCAAAATCAACGGGACTTTCCAAAATGTCGTAACAACTCCGCCCCATTGACG
CAAATGGGCGGTAGGCGTGTACGGTGGGAGGTCTATATAAGCAGAGCTCTCTGGCTAACTAGAGAACCCA
CTGCTTACTGGCTTATCGAAATTAATACGACTCACTATAGGGAGACCCAAGCTGGCTAGCGTTTAAACTT
AAGCTTGGTACCGAGCTCGGATCCGCCGCCACCATGGTTGCGCAACACGATGAAGCCGTGGACAACAAAT
TCAACAAAGAACAACAAAACGCGTTCTATGAGATCTTACATTTACCTAACTTAAACGAAGAACAACGAAA
CGCCTTCATCCAAAGTTTAAAAGATGACCCAAGCCAAAGCGCTAACCTTTTAGCAGAAGCTAAAAAGCTA
AATGATGCTCAGGCGCCGAAAGTAGACAACAAATTCAACAAAGAACAACAAAACGCGTTCTATGAGATCT
TACATTTACCTAACTTAAACGAAGAACAACGAAACGCCTTCATCCAAAGTTTAAAAGATGACCCAAGCCA
AAGCGCTAACCTTTTAGCAGAAGCTAAAAAGCTAAATGGTGCTCAGGCGCCGAAAGTAGACGCGAATTCG
ATGGCTTCCAAGGTGTACGACCCCGAGCAACGCAAACGCATGATCACTGGGCCTCAGTGGTGGGCTCGCT
GCAAGCAAATGAACGTGCTGGACTCCTTCATCAACTACTATGATTCCGAGAAGCACGCCGAGAACGCCGT
GATTTTTCTGCATGGTAACGCTGCCTCCAGCTACCTGTGGAGGCACGTCGTGCCTCACATCGAGCCCGTG
GCTAGATGCATCATCCCTGATCTGATCGGAATGGGTAAGTCCGGCAAGAGCGGGAATGGCTCATATCGCC
TCCTGGATCACTACAAGTACCTCACCGCTTGGTTCGAGCTGCTGAACCTTCCAAAGAAAATCATCTTTGT
GGGCCACGACTGGGGGGCTTGTCTGGCCTTTCACTACTCCTACGAGCACCAAGACAAGATCAAGGCCATC
GTCCATGCTGAGAGTGTCGTGGACGTGATCGAGTCCTGGGACGAGTGGCCTGACATCGAGGAGGATATCG
CCCTGATCAAGAGCGAAGAGGGCGAGAAAATGGTGCTTGAGAATAACTTCTTCGTCGAGACCATGCTCCC
AAGCAAGATCATGCGGAAACTGGAGCCTGAGGAGTTCGCTGCCTACCTGGAGCCATTCAAGGAGAAGGGC
GAGGTTAGACGGCCTACCCTCTCCTGGCCTCGCGAGATCCCTCTCGTTAAGGGAGGCAAGCCCGACGTCG
TCCAGATTGTCCGCAACTACAACGCCTACCTTCGGGCCAGCGACGATCTGCCTAAGATGTTCATCGAGTC
CGACCCTGGGTTCTTTTCCAACGCTATTGTCGAGGGAGCTAAGAAGTTCCCTAACACCGAGTTCGTGAAG
GTGAAGGGCCTCCACTTCAGCCAGGAGGACGCTCCAGATGAAATGGGTAAGTACATCAAGAGCTTCGTGG
AGCGCGTGCTGAAGAACGAGCAGCTCGAGGATATCACAAGTTTGTACAAAAAAGCTGAACGAGAAACGTA
AAATGATATAAATATCAATATATTAAATTAGATTTTGCATAAAAAACAGACTACATAATACTGTAAAACA
CAACATATCCAGTCACTTTGGCGGCCGCATTAGGCACCCCAGGCTTTACACTTTATGCTTCCGGCTCGTA
TAATGTGTGGATTTTGAGTTAGGATCCGTCGAGATTTTCAGGAGCTAAGGAAGCTAAAATGGAGAAAAAA
ATCACTGGATATACCACCGTTGATATATCCCAATGGCATCGTAAAGAACATTTTGAGGCATTTCAGTCAG
TTGCTCAATGTACCTATAACCAGACCGTTCAGCTGGATATTACGGCCTTTTTAAAGACCGTAAAGAAAAA
TAAGCACAAGTTTTATCCGGCCTTTATTCACATTCTTGCCCGCCTGATGAATGCTCATCCGGAATTCCGT
ATGGCAATGAAAGACGGTGAGCTGGTGATATGGGATAGTGTTCACCCTTGTTACACCGTTTTCCATGAGC
AAACTGAAACGTTTTCATCGCTCTGGAGTGAATACCACGACGATTTCCGGCAGTTTCTACACATATATTC
GCAAGATGTGGCGTGTTACGGTGAAAACCTGGCCTATTTCCCTAAAGGGTTTATTGAGAATATGTTTTTC
GTCTCAGCCAATCCCTGGGTGAGTTTCACCAGTTTTGATTTAAACGTGGCCAATATGGACAACTTCTTCG
CCCCCGTTTTCACCATGGGCAAATATTATACGCAAGGCGACAAGGTGCTGATGCCGCTGGCGATTCAGGT
TCATCATGCCGTTTGTGATGGCTTCCATGTCGGCAGAATGCTTAATGAATTACAACAGTACTGCGATGAG
TGGCAGGGCGGGGCGTAAACGCGTGGATCCGGCTTACTAAAAGCCAGATAACAGTATGCGTATTTGCGCG
CTGATTTTTGCGGTATAAGAATATATACTGATATGTATACCCGAAGTATGTCAAAAAGAGGTATGCTATG
AAGCAGCGTATTACAGTGACAGTTGACAGCGACAGCTATCAGTTGCTCAAGGCATATATGATGTCAATAT
CTCCGGTCTGGTAAGCACAACCATGCAGAATGAAGCCCGTCGTCTGCGTGCCGAACGCTGGAAAGCGGAA
AATCAGGAAGGGATGGCTGAGGTCGCCCGGTTTATTGAAATGAACGGCTCTTTTGCTGACGAGAACAGGG
GCTGGTGAAATGCAGTTTAAGGTTTACACCTATAAAAGAGAGAGCCGTTATCGTCTGTTTGTGGATGTAC
AGAGTGATATTATTGACACGCCCGGGCGACGGATGGTGATCCCCCTGGCCAGTGCACGTCTGCTGTCAGA
TAAAGTCTCCCGTGAACTTTACCCGGTGGTGCATATCGGGGATGAAAGCTGGCGCATGATGACCACCGAT
ATGGCCAGTGTGCCGGTCTCCGTTATCGGGGAAGAAGTGGCTGATCTCAGCCACCGCGAAAATGACATCA
AAAACGCCATTAACCTGATGTTCTGGGGAATATAAATGTCAGGCTCCCTTATACACAGCCAGTCTGCAGG
TCGACCATAGTGACTGGATATGTTGTGTTTTACAGTATTATGTAGTCTGTTTTTTATGCAAAATCTAATT
TAATATATTGATATTTATATCATTTTACGTTTCTCGTTCAGCTTTCTTGTACAAAGTGGTGATATCGCGG
CCGCTCTAGAGGGCCCGTTTAAACCCGCTGATCAGCCTCGACTGTGCCTTCTAGTTGCCAGCCATCTGTT
GTTTGCCCCTCCCCCGTGCCTTCCTTGACCCTGGAAGGTGCCACTCCCACTGTCCTTTCCTAATAAAATG
AGGAAATTGCATCGCATTGTCTGAGTAGGTGTCATTCTATTCTGGGGGGTGGGGTGGGGCAGGACAGCAA
GGGGGAGGATTGGGAAGACAATAGCAGGCATGCTGGGGATGCGGTGGGCTCTATGGCTTCTGAGGCGGAA
AGAACCAGCTGGGGCTCTAGGGGGTATCCCC
[124 nt withheld, positions 4302-4425]
C
[91 nt withheld, positions 4427-4517]
A
[49 nt withheld, positions 4519-4567]
CCTTTGACGTTGGAGTCCACGTTCTTT
[37 nt withheld, positions 4595-4631]
ACCCTATCTCGGTCTATTCTTTTGATTTATAAGGGATTTTGCCGATTTCGGCCTATTGGTTAAAAAATGA
GCTGATTTAACAAAAATTTAACGCGAATTAATTCTGTGGAATGTGTGTCAGTTAGGGTGTGGAAAGTCCC
CAGGCTCCCCAGCAGGCAGAAGTATGCAAAGCATGCATCTCAATTAGTCAGCAACCAGGTGTGGAAAGTC
CCCAGGCTCCCCAGCAGGCAGAAGTATGCAAAGCATGCATCTCAATTAGTCAGCAACCATAGTCCCGCCC
CTAACTCCGCCCATCCCGCCCCTAACTCCGCCCAGTTCCGCCCATTCTCCGCCCCATGGCTGACTAATTT
TTTTTATTTATGCAGAGGCCGAGGCCGCCTCTGCCTCTGAGCTATTCCAGAAGTAGTGAGGAGGCTTTTT
TGGAGGCCTAGGCTTTTGCAAAAAGCTCCCGGGAGCTTGTATATCCATTTTCGGATCTGATCAAGAGACA
GGATGAGGATCGTTTCGCATGATTGAACAAGATGGATTGCACGCAGGTTCTCCGGCCGCTTGGGTGGAGA
GGCTATTCGGCTATGACTGGGCACAACAGACAATCGGCTGCTCTGATGCCGCCGTGTTCCGGCTGTCAGC
GCAGGGGCGCCCGGTTCTTTTTGTCAAGACCGACCTGTCCGGTGCCCTGAATGAACTGCAGGACGAGGCA
GCGCGGCTATCGTGGCTGGCCACGACGGGCGTTCCTTGCGCAGCTGTGCTCGACGTTGTCACTGAAGCGG
GAAGGGACTGGCTGCTATTGGGCGAAGTGCCGGGGCAGGATCTCCTGTCATCTCACCTTGCTCCTGCCGA
GAAAGTATCCATCATGGCTGATGCAATGCGGCGGCTGCATACGCTTGATCCGGCTACCTGCCCATTCGAC
CACCAAGCGAAACATCGCATCGAGCGAGCACGTACTCGGATGGAAGCCGGTCTTGTCGATCAGGATGATC
TGGACGAAGAGCATCAGGGGCTCGCGCCAGCCGAACTGTTCGCCAGGCTCAAGGCGCGCATGCCCGACGG
CGAGGATCTCGTCGTGACCCATGGCGATGCCTGCTTGCCGAATATCATGGTGGAAAATGGCCGCTTTTCT
GGATTCATCGACTGTGGCCGGCTGGGTGTGGCGGACCGCTATCAGGACATAGCGTTGGCTACCCGTGATA
TTGCTGAAGAGCTTGGCGGCGAATGGGCTGACCGCTTCCTCGTGCTTTACGGTATCGCCGCTCCCGATTC
GCAGCGCATCGCCTTCTATCGCCTTCTTGACGAGTTCTTCTGAGCGGGACTCTGGGGTTCGAAATGACCG
ACCAAGCGACGCCCAACCTGCCATCACGAGATTTCGATTCCACCGCCGCCTTCTATGAAAGGTTGGGCTT
CGGAATCGTTTTCCGGGACGCCGGCTGGATGATCCTCCAGCGCGGGGATCTCATGCTGGAGTTCTTCGCC
CACCCCAACTTGTTTATTGCAGCTTATAATGGTTACAAATAAAGCAATAGCATCACAAATTTCACAAATA
AAGCATTTTTTTCACTGCATTCTAGTTGTGGTTTGTCCAAACTCATCAATGTATCTTATCATGTCTGTAT
ACCGTCGACCTCTAGCTAGAGCTTGGCGTAATCATGGTCATAGCTGTTTCCTGTGTGAAATTGTTATCCG
CTCACAATTCCACACAACATACGAGCCGGAAGCATAAAGTGTAAAGCCTGGGGTGCCTAATGAGTGAGCT
AACTCACATTAATTGCGTTGCGCTCACTGCCCGCTTTCCAGTCGGGAAACCTGTCGTGCCAGCTGCATTA
ATGAATCGGCCAACGCGCGGGGAGAGGCGGTTTGCGTATTGGGCGCTCTTCCGCTTCCTCGCTCACTGAC
TCGCTGCGCTCGGTCGTTCGGCTGCGGCGAGCGGTATCAGCTCACTCAAAGGCGGTAATACGGTTATCCA
CAGAATCAGGGGATAACGCAGGAAAGAACATGTGAGCAAAAGGCCAGCAAAAGGCCAGGAACCGTAAAAA
GGCCGCGTTGCTGGCGTTTTTCCATAGGCTCCGCCCCCCTGACGAGCATCACAAAAATCGACGCTCAAGT
CAGAGGTGGCGAAACCCGACAGGACTATAAAGATACCAGGCGTTTCCCCCTGGAAGCTCCCTCGTGCGCT
CTCCTGTTCCGACCCTGCCGCTTACCGGATACCTGTCCGCCTTTCTCCCTTCGGGAAGCGTGGCGCTTTC
TCATAGCTCACGCTGTAGGTATCTCAGTTCGGTGTAGGTCGTTCGCTCCAAGCTGGGCTGTGTGCACGAA
CCCCCCGTTCAGCCCGACCGCTGCGCCTTATCCGGTAACTATCGTCTTGAGTCCAACCCGGTAAGACACG
ACTTATCGCCACTGGCAGCAGCCACTGGTAACAGGATTAGCAGAGCGAGGTATGTAGGCGGTGCTACAGA
GTTCTTGAAGTGGTGGCCTAACTACGGCTACACTAGAAGAACAGTATTTGGTATCTGCGCTCTGCTGAAG
CCAGTTACCTTCGGAAAAAGAGTTGGTAGCTCTTGATCCGGCAAACAAACCACCGCTGGTAGCGGTTTTT
TTGTTTGCAAGCAGCAGATTACGCGCAGAAAAAAAGGATCTCAAGAAGATCCTTTGATCTTTTCTACGGG
GTCTGACGCTCAGTGGAACGAAAACTCACGTTAAGGGATTTTGGTCATGAGATTATCAAAAAGGATCTTC
ACCTAGATCCTTTTAAATTAAAAATGAAGTTTTAAATCAATCTAAAGTATATATGAGTAAACTTGGTCTG
ACAGTTACCAATGCTTAATCAGTGAGGCACCTATCTCAGCGATCTGTCTATTTCGTTCATCCATAGTTGC
CTGACTCCCCGTCGTGTAGATAACTACGATACGGGAGGGCTTACCATCTGGCCCCAGTGCTGCAATGATA
CCGCGAGACCCACGCTCACCGGCTCCAGATTTATCAGCAATAAACCAGCCAGCCGGAAGGGCCGAGCGCA
GAAGTGGTCCTGCAACTTTATCCGCCTCCATCCAGTCTATTAATTGTTGCCGGGAAGCTAGAGTAAGTAG
TTCGCCAGTTAATAGTTTGCGCAACGTTGTTGCCATTGCTACAGGCATCGTGGTGTCACGCTCGTCGTTT
GGTATGGCTTCATTCAGCTCCGGTTCCCAACGATCAAGGCGAGTTACATGATCCCCCATGTTGTGCAAAA
AAGCGGTTAGCTCCTTCGGTCCTCCGATCGTTGTCAGAAGTAAGTTGGCCGCAGTGTTATCACTCATGGT
TATGGCAGCACTGCATAATTCTCTTACTGTCATGCCATCCGTAAGATGCTTTTCTGTGACTGGTGAGTAC
TCAACCAAGTCATTCTGAGAATAGTGTATGCGGCGACCGAGTTGCTCTTGCCCGGCGTCAATACGGGATA
ATACCGCGCCACATAGCAGAACTTTAAAAGTGCTCATCATTGGAAAACGTTCTTCGGGGCGAAAACTCTC
AAGGATCTTACCGCTGTTGAGATCCAGTTCGATGTAACCCACTCGTGCACCCAACTGATCTTCAGCATCT
TTTACTTTCACCAGCGTTTCTGGGTGAGCAAAAACAGGAAGGCAAAATGCCGCAAAAAAGGGAATAAGGG
CGACACGGAAATGTTGAATACTCATACTCTTCCTTTTTCAATATTATTGAAGCATTTATCAGGGTTATTG
TCTCATGAGCGGATACATATTTGAATGTATTTAGAAAAATAAACAAATAGGGGTTCCGCGCACATTTCCC
CGAAAAGTGCCACCTGACGTC
Features (pLannotate 1.2.2; 29 found; start..end, strand, type, name):
     28..80      -  misc_feature   bom (fragment): basis of mobility region from pBR322
    235..614     +  enhancer       CMV enhancer: human cytomegalovirus immediate early enhancer
    615..818     +  promoter       CMV promoter: human cytomegalovirus (CMV) immediate early promoter
    814..847     +  LTR            5' LTR (truncated) (fragment): truncated 5' long terminal repeat (LTR) from HIV-1
    863..881     +  promoter       T7 promoter: promoter for bacteriophage T7 RNA polymerase
    968..1141    +  CDS            ProtA: IgG-binding unit of Staphylococcus aureus protein A
   1145..1315    +  CDS            ProtA: IgG-binding unit of Staphylococcus aureus protein A
   1331..2263    +  CDS            hRluc: Renilla luciferase human codon-optimized
   2276..2395    +  protein_bind   attR1: mutant version of attR; recombination site for the Gateway® LR reaction LR Clonase™
   2425..2455    +  promoter       lac UV5 promoter: E. coli lac promoter with an "up" mutation
   2479..2508    +  promoter       cat promoter (fragment): promoter of the E. coli cat gene encoding chloramphenicol acetyltransferase
   2509..3168    +  CDS            CmR: chloramphenicol acetyltransferase; cat; confers resistance to chloramphenicol
   3347..3505    +  CDS            ccdA (fragment): CCDA_ECO57 - Also known as H, letA. Experimental evidence at protein level: Swiss-Prot protein existence level 1. Antitoxin component of a type II toxin-antitoxin (TA) system which inhibits the post-segregational killing (PSK) of plasmid-free cells, also referred to as a plasmid addiction system. Binds to and blocks the activity of CcdB; will also remove bound CcdB protein from the CcdB-GyrA complex by forming a CcdA-CcdB complex, a process termed rejuvenation. Functions as a transcriptional corepressor for the ccdAB operon, repression also requires CcdB (By similarity). From Escherichia coli
   3510..3812    +  CDS            ccdB: CCDB_ECOLI - Also known as G, letB, letD. Experimental evidence at protein level: Swiss-Prot protein existence level 1. Toxic component of a type II toxin-antitoxin (TA) system, functioning in plasmid maintainence. Responsible for the post- segregational killing (PSK) of plasmid-free cells, also referred to as a plasmid addiction system. Half-life of over 2 hours. Cell killing by CcdB is accompanied by filamentation, defects in chromosome and plasmid segregation, defects in cell division, formation of anucleate cells, decreased DNA synthesis and plasmid loss. Interferes with the activity of DN
   3856..3980    -  protein_bind   attR2: mutant version of attR; recombination site for the Gateway® LR reaction LR Clonase™
   4032..4256    +  polyA_signal   bGH poly(A) signal: bovine growth hormone polyadenylation signal
   4260..4281    +  promoter       SV40 promoter (fragment): SV40 enhancer and early promoter
   4302..4730    +  rep_origin     f1 ori (sequence partly withheld): f1 bacteriophage origin of replication; arrow indicates direction of (+) strand synthesis
   4744..5073    +  promoter       SV40 promoter: SV40 enhancer and early promoter
   5140..5931    +  CDS            neo: KKA2_KLEPN - Also known as kan, nptII. Experimental evidence at protein level: Swiss-Prot protein existence level 1. Resistance to kanamycin, neomycin, paromomycin, ribostamycin, butirosin and gentamicin B. From Klebsiella pneumoniae.
   5955..6113    +  CDS            ble (fragment): BLE_KLEPN - Experimental evidence at protein level: Swiss-Prot protein existence level 1. Binding protein with a strong affinity to the bleomycin family of antibiotics. Binds to CL990; an antimitotic-antibiotic compound. From Klebsiella pneumoniae.
   6108..6229    +  polyA_signal   SV40 poly(A) signal: SV40 polyadenylation signal
   6302..6318    -  protein_bind   lac operator: The lac repressor binds to the lac operator to inhibit transcription in E. coli. This inhibition can be relieved by adding lactose or isopropyl-β-D-thiogalactopyranoside (IPTG). lac repressor encoded by lacI
   6326..6356    -  promoter       lac promoter: promoter for the E. coli lac operon
   6371..6392    -  protein_bind   CAP binding site: CAP binding activates transcription in the presence of cAMP. E. coli catabolite activator protein
   6405..6497    -  CDS            lacI (fragment): lac repressor; lacI; The lac repressor binds to the lac operator to inhibit transcription in E. coli. This inhibition can be relieved by adding lactose or isopropyl-β-D-thiogalactopyranoside (IPTG).
   6680..7265    -  rep_origin     ori: high-copy-number ColE1/pMB1/pBR322/pUC origin of replication
   7436..8296    -  CDS            AmpR: β-lactamase; bla; confers resistance to ampicillin, carbenicillin, and related antibiotics
   8297..8401    -  promoter       AmpR promoter: bla
