[The description below was written by a language model from this plasmid's Addgene catalogue record and pLannotate feature annotations shown in this document.]
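Description:
pPA-RL-GW is an empty Gateway destination vector for mammalian expression, built on pcDNA3.1(+) and serving as the bait vector of the DULIP (dual luminescence-based co-immunoprecipitation) assay for mapping protein–protein interactions in mammalian cells. The full sequence record is 8,432 nt. In bacteria it replicates from a high-copy ColE1/pUC-type origin and carries an ampicillin resistance gene (bla) on the backbone. An f1 origin is also present. Because the unrecombined Gateway cassette encodes the CcdB toxin, the plasmid has to be maintained in a ccdB-tolerant strain, and the cassette's chloramphenicol acetyltransferase gene provides the second bacterial selection. For mammalian cells, an SV40 early promoter drives a neomycin phosphotransferase gene followed by an SV40 polyadenylation signal, which allows G418 selection.

The expression unit consists of the CMV immediate-early enhancer and promoter, with a T7 promoter just downstream, followed by two IgG-binding units of Staphylococcus aureus protein A and a human codon-optimised Renilla luciferase. Next comes the attR1–CmR–ccdB–attR2 cassette, and the unit ends in a bovine growth hormone polyadenylation signal. An LR recombination with an entry clone replaces the chloramphenicol/ccdB cassette with the gene of interest, giving a bait protein that carries protein A–Renilla luciferase at its N terminus. Loss of ccdB provides counter-selection against non-recombined vector in standard strains. In the assay, the protein A moiety should let the bait be captured through IgG binding, while the Renilla luciferase lets it be quantified by luminescence. The "dual luminescence" name implies a prey carrying a second luciferase, but the record does not describe the prey construct.
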