Addgene plasmid #78855: pPA-RL-GW
Purpose: (Empty Backbone) DULIP Bait Destination Vector (Gateway, N-terminal)
Depositing lab: Erich Wanker. Depositing organization: Max-Delbrueck-Centrum fuer Molekulare Medizin (MDC). Publication: DULIP: A Dual Luminescence-Based Co-Immunoprecipitation Assay for Interactome Mapping in Mammalian Cells. Trepte P, Buntru A, Klockmeier K, Willmore L, Arumughan A, Secker C, Zenkner M, Brusendorf L, Rau K, Redel A, Wanker EE. J Mol Biol. 2015 Oct 23;427(21):3375-88. doi: 10.1016/j.jmb.2015.08.003. Epub 2015 Aug 8. PubMed 26264872.
Backbone
  Vector backbone: pcDNA3.1(+)
  Backbone size (bp): 5428
  Modifications to backbone: Protein A, Renilla luciferase, Gateway-cassette inserted
  Vector type: Mammalian Expression ; Gateway destination vector
  Promoter: CMV
  Selectable markers: Neomycin (select with G418)
  Tag / fusion protein: Protein A-Renilla luciferase (N terminal on backbone)
Growth in bacteria
  Bacterial resistance: Chloramphenicol and Ampicillin, 25 & 100 μg/mL
  Growth temperature: 37°C
  Growth strain: ccdB Survival
  Copy number: Unknown
Gene/Insert
  Cloning method: Gateway Cloning
  Sequencing primers: 5′ CMVF_pcDNA3, T7F; 3′ bGH reverse
Terms and licenses: Academic/Nonprofit Terms; Industry Terms: Not Available to Industry
How to cite: pPA-RL-GW was a gift from Erich Wanker (Addgene plasmid # 78855 ; http://n2t.net/addgene:78855 ; RRID:Addgene_78855)
