>Addgene plasmid #78855 | pPA-RL-GW | addgene partial sequence | sequence record 151981 | T7 5'-TAATACGACTCACTATAGGG-3'
CTTAAGCTTGGTACCGAGCTCGGATCCGCCGCCACCATGGTTGCGCAACACGATGAAGCCGTGGACAACA
AATTCAACAAAGAACAACAAAACGCGTTCTATGAGATCTTACATTTACCTAACTTAAACGAAGAACAACG
AAACGCCTTCATCCAAAGTTTAAAAGATGACCCAAGCCAAAGCGCTAACCTTTTAGCAGAAGCTAAAAAG
CTAAATGATGCTCAGGCGCCGAAAGTAGACAACAAATTCAACAAAGAACAACAAAACGCGTTCTATGAGA
TCTTACATTTACCTAACTTAAACGAAGAACAACGAAACGCCTTCATCCAAAGTTTAAAAGATGACCCAAG
CCAAAGCGCTAACCTTTTAGCAGAAGCTAAAAAGCTAAATGGTGCTCAGGCGCCGAAAGTAGACGCGAAT
TCGATGGCTTCCAAGGTGTACGACCCCGAGCAACGCAAACGCATGATCACTGGGCCTCAGTGGTGGGCTC
GCTGCAAGCAAATGAACGTGCTGGACTCCTTCATCAACTACTATGATTCCGAGAAGCACGCCGAGAACGC
CGTGATTTTTCTGCATGGTAACGCTGCCTCCAGCTACCTGTGGAGGCACGTCGTGCCTCACATCGAGCCC
GTGGCTAGATGCATCATCCCTGATCTGATCGGAATGGGTAAGTCCGGCAAGAGCGGGAATGGCTCATATC
GCCTCCTGGATCACTACAAGTACCTCACCGCTTGGTTCGAGCTGCTGAACCTTCCAAAGAAAATCATCTT
TGTGGGCCACGACTGGGGGGCTTGTCTGGCCTTTCACTACTCCTACGAGCACCAAGACAAGATCAAGGCC
ATCGTCCATGCTGAGAGTGTCGTGGACGTGATCGAGTCCTGGGACGAGTGGCCTGACATCGAGGAGGATA
TCGCCCTGATCAAGAGCGAAGAGGGCGAGAAAATGGTGCTTGAGAATAACTTCTTCGTCGAGACCATGCT
CCCAAGCAAG
