>Addgene plasmid #78855 | pPA-RL-GW | addgene partial sequence | sequence record 151984 | BGH-rev 5'-TAGAAGGCACAGTCGAGG-3'
CCTCTAGAGCGGCCGCGATATCACCACTTTGTACAAGAAAGCTGAACGAGAAACGTAAAATGATATAAAT
ATCAATATATTAAATTAGATTTTGCATAAAAAACAGACTACATAATACTGTAAAACACAACATATCCAGT
CACTATGGTCGACCTGCAGACTGGCTGTGTATAAGGGAGCCTGACATTTATATTCCCCAGAACATCAGGT
TAATGGCGTTTTTGATGTCATTTTCGCGGTGGCTGAGATCAGCCACTTCTTCCCCGATAACGGAGACCGG
CACACTGGCCATATCGGTGGTCATCATGCGCCAGCTTTCATCCCCGATATGCACCACCGGGTAAAGTTCA
CGGGAGACTTTATCTGACAGCAGACGTGCACTGGCCAGGGGGATCACCATCCGTCGCCCGGGCGTGTCAA
TAATATCACTCTGTACATCCACAAACAGACGATAACGGCTCTCTCTTTTATAGGTGTAAACCTTAAACTG
CATTTCACCAGCCCCTGTTCTCGTCAGCAAAAGAGCCGTTCATTTCAATAAACCGGGCGACCTCAGCCAT
CCCTTCCTGATTTTCCGCTTTCCAGCGTTCGGCACGCAGACGACGGGCTTCATTCTGCATGGTTGTGCTT
ACCAGACCGGAGATATTGACATCATATATGCCTTGAGCAACTGATAGCTGTCGCTGTCAACTGTCACTGT
AATACGCTGCTTCATAGCATACCTCTTTTTGACATACTTCGGGTATACATATCAGTATATATTCTTATAC
CGCAAAAATCAGCGCGCAAATACGCATACTGTTATCTGGCTTTTAGTAAGCCGGATCCACGCGTTTACGC
CCCGCCCTGCCACTCATCGCAGTACTGTTGTAATTCATTAAGCATTCTGCCGACATGGAAGCCATCACAA
ACGGCATGATGAACCTGAATCGCCAGCGGCATCAGCACCTTGTCGCCTTGCGTATAATATTTGCCCATGG
TGAAAACGGGGGCGAAGAAGTTGTCCATATTGGCCACGTTTAAATCAAAACTGGTGAAACTCACCCAGGG
ATTGGCTGA
